>Addgene plasmid #177845 | pSUMO His6 SUMO SnRK2.2 (20-362) | addgene full sequence | sequence record 350010 | Addgene NGS Result
AGCCAGAAGTCAAGCCTGAGACTCACATCAATTTAAAGGTGTCCGATGGATCTTCAGAGATCTTCTTCAA
GATCAAAAAGACCACTCCTTTAAGAAGGCTGATGGAAGCGTTCGCTAAAAGACAGGGTAAGGAAATGGAC
TCCTTAAGATTCTTGTACGACGGTATTAGAATTCAAGCTGATCAGGCCCCTGAAGATTTGGACATGGAGG
ATAACGATATTATTGAGGCTCACCGCGAACAGATTGGAGGTGGAAGTGATCGTTACGACTTCGTTAAAGA
TATTGGCTCTGGTAATTTCGGCGTTGCTCGTCTCATGACCGATAGAGTCACCAAGGAGCTTGTTGCTGTT
AAATACATCGAGAGAGGAGAAAAGATTGATGAAAATGTTCAGAGGGAGATTATCAATCATAGATCATTGA
GACATCCTAATATTGTTAGGTTTAAAGAGGTGATTTTGACGCCTTCCCATTTGGCTATTGTTATGGAATA
TGCTGCTGGTGGAGAACTTTATGAGCGGATTTGTAATGCCGGACGGTTTAGTGAAGATGAGGCTCGGTTC
TTCTTTCAGCAGCTTATATCTGGAGTTAGCTATTGTCATGCAATGCAAATATGCCATCGGGATCTGAAGC
TGGAAAATACATTGTTAGATGGAAGTCCGGCACCTCGTTTGAAAATATGTGATTTTGGTTATTCCAAGTC
TTCTGTTCTTCATTCCCAACCAAAGTCAACTGTTGGTACTCCTGCATACATTGCACCAGAGATTCTTCTT
CGACAGGAATATGATGGCAAGCTTGCAGATGTATGGTCTTGCGGTGTAACATTATATGTAATGTTGGTTG
GAGCTTATCCATTCGAGGATCCACAGGAGCCACGAGATTATCGAAAGACAATACAAAGAATCCTTAGTGT
CACATACTCGATCCCAGAGGACTTACACCTCTCACCAGAATGTCGCCATCTAATATCGAGGATCTTCGTG
GCTGATCCGGCAACAAGAATCACTATTCCGGAGATCACATCCGATAAATGGTTCTTGAAGAATCTACCAG
GTGATTTGATGGATGAGAACCGAATGGGAAGTCAGTTTCAAGAGCCTGAGCAGCCAATGCAGAGCCTTGA
CACGATTATGCAGATAATATCGGAGGCTACGATTCCGACTGTTCGTAATCGTTGCCTCGATGATTTCATG
GCGGATAATCTTGATCTAGACGATGACATGGATGACTTTGATTCCGAATCTGAGATTGATGTTGACAGTA
GTGGAGAGATAGTTTATGCTCTCTGACTCGAGCACCACCACCACCACCACTGAGATCCGGCTGCTAACAA
AGCCCGAAAGGAAGCTGAGTTGGCTGCTGCCACCGCTGAGCAATAACTAGCATAACCCCTTGGGGCCTCT
AAACGGGTCTTGAGGGGTTTTTTGCTGAAAGGAGGAACTATATCCGGATTGGCGAATGGG
[124 nt withheld, positions 1461-1584]
C
[91 nt withheld, positions 1586-1676]
A
[49 nt withheld, positions 1678-1726]
CCTTTGACGTTGGAGTCCACGTTCTTT
[37 nt withheld, positions 1754-1790]
ACCCTATCTCGGTCTATTCTTTTGATTTATAAGGGATTTTGCCGATTTCGGCCTATTGGTTAAAAAATGA
GCTGATTTAACAAAAATTTAACGCGAATTTTAACAAAATATTAACGCTTACAATTTAGGTGGCACTTTTC
GGGGAAATGTGCGCGGAACCCCTATTTGTTTATTTTTCTAAATACATTCAAATATGTATCCGCTCATGAG
ACAATAACCCTGATAAATGCTTCAATAATATTGAAAAAGGAAGAGTATGAGTATTCAACATTTCCGTGTC
GCCCTTATTCCCTTTTTTGCGGCATTTTGCCTTCCTGTTTTTGCTCACCCAGAAACGCTGGTGAAAGTAA
AAGATGCTGAAGATCAGTTGGGTGCACGAGTGGGTTACATCGAACTGGATCTCAACAGCGGTAAGATCCT
TGAGAGTTTTCGCCCCGAAGAACGTTTTCCAATGATGAGCACTTTTAAAGTTCTGCTATGTGGCGCGGTA
TTATCCCGTATTGACGCCGGGCAAGAGCAACTCGGTCGCCGCATACACTATTCTCAGAATGACTTGGTTG
AGTACTCACCAGTCACAGAAAAGCATCTTACGGATGGCATGACAGTAAGAGAATTATGCAGTGCTGCCAT
AACCATGAGTGATAACACTGCGGCCAACTTACTTCTGACAACGATCGGAGGACCGAAGGAGCTAACCGCT
TTTTTGCACAACATGGGGGATCATGTAACTCGCCTTGATCGTTGGGAACCGGAGCTGAATGAAGCCATAC
CAAACGACGAGCGTGACACCACGATGCCTGCAGCAATGGCAACAACGTTGCGCAAACTATTAACTGGCGA
ACTACTTACTCTAGCTTCCCGGCAACAATTAATAGACTGGATGGAGGCGGATAAAGTTGCAGGACCACTT
CTGCGCTCGGCCCTTCCGGCTGGCTGGTTTATTGCTGATAAATCTGGAGCCGGTGAGCGTGGTTCTCGCG
GTATCATTGCAGCACTGGGGCCAGATGGTAAGCCCTCCCGTATCGTAGTTATCTACACGACGGGGAGTCA
GGCAACTATGGATGAACGAAATAGACAGATCGCTGAGATAGGTGCCTCACTGATTAAGCATTGGTAACTG
TCAGACCAAGTTTACTCATATATACTTTAGATTGATTTAAAACTTCATTTTTAATTTAAAAGGATCTAGG
TGAAGATCCTTTTTGATAATCTCATGACCAAAATCCCTTAACGTGAGTTTTCGTTCCACTGAGCGTCAGA
CCCCGTAGAAAAGATCAAAGGATCTTCTTGAGATCCTTTTTTTCTGCGCGTAATCTGCTGCTTGCAAACA
AAAAAACCACCGCTACCAGCGGTGGTTTGTTTGCCGGATCAAGAGCTACCAACTCTTTTTCCGAAGGTAA
CTGGCTTCAGCAGAGCGCAGATACCAAATACTGTCCTTCTAGTGTAGCCGTAGTTAGGCCACCACTTCAA
GAACTCTGTAGCACCGCCTACATACCTCGCTCTGCTAATCCTGTTACCAGTGGCTGCTGCCAGTGGCGAT
AAGTCGTGTCTTACCGGGTTGGACTCAAGACGATAGTTACCGGATAAGGCGCAGCGGTCGGGCTGAACGG
GGGGTTCGTGCACACAGCCCAGCTTGGAGCGAACGACCTACACCGAACTGAGATACCTACAGCGTGAGCT
ATGAGAAAGCGCCACGCTTCCCGAAGGGAGAAAGGCGGACAGGTATCCGGTAAGCGGCAGGGTCGGAACA
GGAGAGCGCACGAGGGAGCTTCCAGGGGGAAACGCCTGGTATCTTTATAGTCCTGTCGGGTTTCGCCACC
TCTGACTTGAGCGTCGATTTTTGTGATGCTCGTCAGGGGGGCGGAGCCTATGGAAAAACGCCAGCAACGC
GGCCTTTTTACGGTTCCTGGCCTTTTGCTGGCCTTTTGCTCACATGTTCTTTCCTGCGTTATCCCCTGAT
TCTGTGGATAACCGTATTACCGCCTTTGAGTGAGCTGATACCGCTCGCCGCAGCCGAACGACCGAGCGCA
GCGAGTCAGTGAGCGAGGAAGCGGAAGAGCGCCTGATGCGGTATTTTCTCCTTACGCATCTGTGCGGTAT
TTCACACCGCAATGGTGCACTCTCAGTACAATCTGCTCTGATGCCGCATAGTTAAGCCAGTATACACTCC
GCTATCGCTACGTGACTGGGTCATGGCTGCGCCCCGACACCCGCCAACACCCGCTGACGCGCCCTGACGG
GCTTGTCTGCTCCCGGCATCCGCTTACAGACAAGCTGTGACCGTCTCCGGGAGCTGCATGTGTCAGAGGT
TTTCACCGTCATCACCGAAACGCGCGAGGCAGCTGCGGTAAAGCTCATCAGCGTGGTCGTGAAGCGATTC
ACAGATGTCTGCCTGTTCATCCGCGTCCAGCTCGTTGAGTTTCTCCAGAAGCGTTAATGTCTGGCTTCTG
ATAAAGCGGGCCATGTTAAGGGCGGTTTTTTCCTGTTTGGTCACTGATGCCTCCGTGTAAGGGGGATTTC
TGTTCATGGGGGTAATGATACCGATGAAACGAGAGAGGATGCTCACGATACGGGTTACTGATGATGAACA
TGCCCGGTTACTGGAACGTTGTGAGGGTAAACAACTGGCGGTATGGATGCGGCGGGACCAGAGAAAAATC
ACTCAGGGTCAATGCCAGCGCTTCGTTAATACAGATGTAGGTGTTCCACAGGGTAGCCAGCAGCATCCTG
CGATGCAGATCCGGAACATAATGGTGCAGGGCGCTGACTTCCGCGTTTCCAGACTTTACGAAACACGGAA
ACCGAAGACCATTCATGTTGTTGCTCAGGTCGCAGACGTTTTGCAGCAGCAGTCGCTTCACGTTCGCTCG
CGTATCGGTGATTCATTCTGCTAACCAGTAAGGCAACCCCGCCAGCCTAGCCGGGTCCTCAACGACAGGA
GCACGATCATGCGCACCCGTGGGGCCGCCATGCCGGCGATAATGGCCTGCTTCTCGCCGAAACGTTTGGT
GGCGGGACCAGTGACGAAGGCTTGAGCGAGGGCGTGCAAGATTCCGAATACCGCAAGCGACAGGCCGATC
ATCGTCGCGCTCCAGCGAAAGCGGTCCTCGCCGAAAATGACCCAGAGCGCTGCCGGCACCTGTCCTACGA
GTTGCATGATAAAGAAGACAGTCATAAGTGCGGCGACGATAGTCATGCCCCGCGCCCACCGGAAGGAGCT
GACTGGGTTGAAGGCTCTCAAGGGCATCGGTCGAGATCCCGGTGCCTAATGAGTGAGCTAACTTACATTA
ATTGCGTTGCGCTCACTGCCCGCTTTCCAGTCGGGAAACCTGTCGTGCCAGCTGCATTAATGAATCGGCC
AACGCGCGGGGAGAGGCGGTTTGCGTATTGGGCGCCAGGGTGGTTTTTCTTTTCACCAGTGAGACGGGCA
ACAGCTGATTGCCCTTCACCGCCTGGCCCTGAGAGAGTTGCAGCAAGCGGTCCACGCTGGTTTGCCCCAG
CAGGCGAAAATCCTGTTTGATGGTGGTTAACGGCGGGATATAACATGAGCTGTCTTCGGTATCGTCGTAT
CCCACTACCGAGATATCCGCACCAACGCGCAGCCCGGACTCGGTAATGGCGCGCATTGCGCCCAGCGCCA
TCTGATCGTTGGCAACCAGCATCGCAGTGGGAACGATGCCCTCATTCAGCATTTGCATGGTTTGTTGAAA
ACCGGACATGGCACTCCAGTCGCCTTCCCGTTCCGCTATCGGCTGAATTTGATTGCGAGTGAGATATTTA
TGCCAGCCAGCCAGACGCAGACGCGCCGAGACAGAACTTAATGGGCCCGCTAACAGCGCGATTTGCTGGT
GACCCAATGCGACCAGATGCTCCACGCCCAGTCGCGTACCGTCTTCATGGGAGAAAATAATACTGTTGAT
GGGTGTCTGGTCAGAGACATCAAGAAATAACGCCGGAACATTAGTGCAGGCAGCTTCCACAGCAATGGCA
TCCTGGTCATCCAGCGGATAGTTAATGATCAGCCCACTGACGCGTTGCGCGAGAAGATTGTGCACCGCCG
CTTTACAGGCTTCGACGCCGCTTCGTTCTACCATCGACACCACCACGCTGGCACCCAGTTGATCGGCGCG
AGATTTAATCGCCGCGACAATTTGCGACGGCGCGTGCAGGGCCAGACTGGAGGTGGCAACGCCAATCAGC
AACGACTGTTTGCCCGCCAGTTGTTGTGCCACGCGGTTGGGAATGTAATTCAGCTCCGCCATCGCCGCTT
CCACTTTTTCCCGCGTTTTCGCAGAAACGTGGCTGGCCTGGTTCACCACGCGGGAAACGGTCTGATAAGA
GACACCGGCATACTCTGCGACATCGTATAACGTTACTGGTTTCACATTCACCACCCTGAATTGACTCTCT
TCCGGGCGCTATCATGCCATACCGCGAAAGGTTTTGCGCCATTCGATGGTGTCCGGGATCTCGACGCTCT
CCCTTATGCGACTCCTGCATTAGGAAGCAGCCCAGTAGTAGGTTGAGGCCGTTGAGCACCGCCGCCGCAA
GGAATGGTGCATGCAAGGAGATGGCGCCCAACAGTCCCCCGGCCACGGGGCCTGCCACCATACCCACGCC
GAAACAAGCGCTCATGAGCCCGAAGTGGCGAGCCCGATCTTCCCCATCGGTGATGTCGGCGATATAGGCG
CCAGCAACCGCACCTGTGGCGCCGGTGATGCCGGCCACGATGCGTCCGGCGTAGAGGATCGAGATCTCGA
TCCCGCGAAATTAATACGACTCACTATAGGGGAATTGTGAGCGGATAACAATTCCCCTCTAGAAATAATT
TTGTTTAACTTTAAGAAGGAGATATACCATGGGTCATCACCATCATCATCACGGGTCGGACTCAGAAGTC
AATCAAGAAGCTAAGCCAGAGGTCA
Features (pLannotate 1.2.2; 20 found; start..end, strand, type, name):
    255..1283    +  CDS            SRK2D (fragment): SRK2D_ARATH - Also known as OSKL3, SNRK2.2, SPK2. Experimental evidence at protein level: Swiss-Prot protein existence level 1. Together with SRK2I, key component and activator of the abscisic acid (ABA) signaling pathway that regulates numerous ABA responses, such as seed germination, Pro accumulation, root growth inhibition, dormancy and seedling growth, and, to a lesser extent, stomatal closure. From Arabidopsis thaliana (Mouse-ear cress).
   1293..1310    +  CDS            9xHis (fragment): 9xHis affinity tag
   1320..1369    +  CDS            SET1 (fragment): solubility-enhancement tag derived from T7 phage gene 10B
   1377..1424    +  terminator     T7 terminator: transcription terminator for bacteriophage T7 RNA polymerase
   1461..1889    +  rep_origin     f1 ori (sequence partly withheld): f1 bacteriophage origin of replication; arrow indicates direction of (+) strand synthesis
   1942..2046    +  promoter       AmpR promoter: bla
   2047..2907    +  CDS            AmpR: β-lactamase; bla; confers resistance to ampicillin, carbenicillin, and related antibiotics
   3078..3666    +  rep_origin     ori: high-copy-number ColE1/pMB1/pBR322/pUC origin of replication
   3852..3991    -  misc_feature   bom: basis of mobility region from pBR322
   4093..4284    -  CDS            rop: Rop protein, which maintains plasmids at low copy number; rop
   4301..4681    +  CDS            YPB1_ECOLX: Protein predicted: Swiss-Prot protein existence level 4. From Escherichia coli.
   4753..5044    -  CDS            TcR (fragment): tetracycline efflux protein; tet; confers resistance to tetracycline
   5059..5080    -  protein_bind   CAP binding site: CAP binding activates transcription in the presence of cAMP. E. coli catabolite activator protein
   5093..6175    -  CDS            lacI: lac repressor; lacI; The lac repressor binds to the lac operator to inhibit transcription in E. coli. This inhibition can be relieved by adding lactose or isopropyl-β-D-thiogalactopyranoside (IPTG).
   6176..6253    -  promoter       lacI promoter: lacI
   6261..6540    -  CDS            TcR (fragment): tetracycline efflux protein; tet; confers resistance to tetracycline
   6562..6580    +  promoter       T7 promoter: promoter for bacteriophage T7 RNA polymerase
   6581..6605    +  protein_bind   lac operator: The lac repressor binds to the lac operator to inhibit transcription in E. coli. This inhibition can be relieved by adding lactose or isopropyl-β-D-thiogalactopyranoside (IPTG). lac repressor encoded by lacI
   6620..6642    +  RBS            RBS: efficient ribosome binding site from bacteriophage T7 gene 10 (Olins and Rangwala, 1989)
   6679..251     +  CDS            SUMO (across the origin): cleavable ubiquitin-like protein tag; S. cerevisiae SMT3 (truncated and modified); modified to prevent cleavage by eukaryotic SUMO proteases
