[The description below was written by a language model from this plasmid's Addgene catalogue record and pLannotate feature annotations shown in this document.]
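Description:
pSUMO His6 SUMO SnRK2.2 (20-362) is a bacterial expression plasmid built on the commercial pSUMO backbone, a pET-style vector for T7-driven protein production in E. coli. It is maintained through a ColE1/pMB1-type origin accompanied by the rop gene and the bom region from pBR322, consistent with the low copy number listed in the record. Selection is by ampicillin through the bla gene and its own promoter. An f1 phage origin is also present, and short tetracycline-resistance fragments flanking the lacI cassette appear to be non-functional backbone remnants.

The expression cassette consists of a T7 promoter followed by a lac operator and the phage T7 gene 10 ribosome binding site. The plasmid-borne lacI gene supplies repressor, so transcription is held off until induction with IPTG in a host that provides T7 RNA polymerase. The open reading frame begins with the N-terminal 6xHis-SUMO tag described in the catalogue. The annotated SUMO is a yeast SMT3-derived module, and it spans the numbering origin of the sequence record. It is fused to residues 20 to 362 of Arabidopsis thaliana SnRK2.2 (SRK2D), cloned between BamHI and XhoI sites. SnRK2.2 is an SNF1-related kinase that activates abscisic acid signalling.

A vector-encoded His-tag fragment and a short piece annotated as a T7 gene 10-derived solubility tag lie downstream of the insert, before the T7 terminator. The record does not say whether these are translated, which depends on whether the insert carries a stop codon. The His tag permits metal-affinity purification, and SUMO generally aids solubility and can be removed with a SUMO protease. The construct is intended for producing recombinant kinase, and the associated publication is a structural study of SnRK2 basal activity and autoactivation.
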