Addgene plasmid #177845: pSUMO His6 SUMO SnRK2.2 (20-362)
Purpose: Bacterial Expression of SnRK2.2
Depositing lab: Karsten Melcher. Depositing organization: Van Andel Research Institute. Publication: Structural basis for basal activity and autoactivation of abscisic acid (ABA) signaling SnRK2 kinases. Ng LM, Soon FF, Zhou XE, West GM, Kovach A, Suino-Powell KM, Chalmers MJ, Li J, Yong EL, Zhu JK, Griffin PR, Melcher K, Xu HE. Proc Natl Acad Sci U S A. 2011 Dec 27;108(52):21259-64. doi: 10.1073/pnas.1118651109. Epub 2011 Dec 12. PubMed 22160701.
Backbone
  Vector backbone: pSUMO
  Backbone manufacturer: Life Sensors
  Vector type: Bacterial Expression
Growth in bacteria
  Bacterial resistance: Ampicillin, 100 μg/mL
  Growth temperature: 37°C
  Growth strain: DH5alpha
  Copy number: Low Copy
Gene/Insert
  Gene/Insert name: SNF1-related protein kinase 2 (alt name: SRK2D)
  Species: A. thaliana (mustard weed)
  Entrez Gene: SNRK2.2 (a.k.a. AT3G50500, PROTEIN KINASE, SNF1-RELATED PROTEIN KINASE 2-2, SNF1-related protein kinase 2.2, SNRK2-2, SPK-2-2, SRK2D)
  Tag / fusion protein: 6xHis-SUMO (N terminal on insert)
  Cloning method: Restriction Enzyme; 5′ cloning site BamHI (not destroyed); 3′ cloning site XhoI (not destroyed)
  Sequencing primers: 5′ T7Prom; 3′ T7term
Terms and licenses: Academic/Nonprofit Terms; Industry Terms: Not Available to Industry
How to cite: pSUMO His6 SUMO SnRK2.2 (20-362) was a gift from Karsten Melcher (Addgene plasmid # 177845 ; http://n2t.net/addgene:177845 ; RRID:Addgene_177845)
